Addgene plasmid #228886: YY206: pAAV_hSyn::GEMINI(B)-p2A-GEMINI(A)_UbC::HaloTag-GEMINI(A)
Purpose: AAV plasmid expressing the two GEMINI building blocks (A and B) in an equimolar ratio under the control of a hSyn promoter, and HaloTag-GEMINI(A) under the control of a UbC promoter.
Depositing lab: Dingchang Lin. Depositing organization: Johns Hopkins University and School of Medicine. Publication: Genetically encoded assembly recorder temporally resolves cellular histories in cellulo and in vivo. Yan Y, Lu J, Li Z, Zhao Z, Shay TF, Wang S, Lei Y, Wang Y, Chen W, Parker P, Yang H, Qi A, Sun Y, Bergles DE, Baker D, Lin D. bioRxiv [Preprint]. 2025 Jul 18:2025.07.16.664392. doi: 10.1101/2025.07.16.664392. PubMed 40791436.
Backbone
  Vector backbone: pAAV
  Vector type: Mammalian Expression, AAV
Growth in bacteria
  Bacterial resistance: Ampicillin, 100 μg/mL
  Growth temperature: 30°C
  Growth strain: NEB Stable
  Copy number: High Copy
Gene/Insert
  Gene/Insert name: GEMINI(A); GEMINI(B); HaloTag-GEMINI(A)
  Species: Synthetic
  Promoter: hSyn; Ubc
  Tag / fusion protein: HaloTag (N terminal on insert)
  Cloning method: Gibson Cloning
  Sequencing primers: 5′ cgtgcctgagagcgcag
Terms and licenses: Academic/Nonprofit Terms; Industry Terms: Not Available to Industry
Depositor comments: Please visit https://doi.org/10.1101/2025.07.16.664392 for bioRxiv preprint.
How to cite: YY206: pAAV_hSyn::GEMINI(B)-p2A-GEMINI(A)_UbC::HaloTag-GEMINI(A) was a gift from Dingchang Lin (Addgene plasmid # 228886 ; http://n2t.net/addgene:228886 ; RRID:Addgene_228886)
