[The description below was written by a language model from this plasmid's Addgene catalogue record and pLannotate feature annotations shown in this document.]
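Description:
YY206: pAAV_hSyn::GEMINI(B)-p2A-GEMINI(A)_UbC::HaloTag-GEMINI(A) is a 7.2 kb AAV transfer plasmid for mammalian expression, built on a pAAV backbone. It is propagated in E. coli through a high-copy ColE1/pUC-type origin with ampicillin selection (AmpR driven by its own bla promoter) and also carries an f1 phage origin. Two AAV2 inverted terminal repeats flank the payload. These are the cis elements needed to replicate the intervening DNA and package it into recombinant AAV particles.

Between the ITRs are two tandem expression units in the same orientation. The first uses the human synapsin I promoter, which confers neuron-specific expression, to drive GEMINI(B) joined to GEMINI(A) by a P2A self-cleaving peptide, so both synthetic building blocks come from one transcript in roughly equimolar amounts. The automated annotation labels these reading frames by homology to a Thermus chorismate mutase (aroH) and a Helicobacter molybdopterin adenylyltransferase (mog). These hits probably reflect the natural scaffolds from which the designed proteins derive, with the mog-like frame corresponding to GEMINI(A), since it recurs in the second unit. A partial FLAG-type epitope match follows the first GEMINI(A) copy.

The second unit uses a human ubiquitin C promoter to express GEMINI(A) with an N-terminal HaloTag, a modified dehalogenase that covalently binds chloroalkane ligands and so allows dye labelling. A WPRE, which enhances transcript stability and expression, and an SV40 polyadenylation region follow. The poly(A) signal is annotated on the reverse strand, and no separate terminator is annotated between the two units. According to the associated publication title, GEMINI is a genetically encoded assembly recorder used to resolve cellular histories over time in cells and in vivo.
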