Features (pLannotate 1.2.2; 20 found; start..end, strand, type, name):
    278..643     +  CDS            aroH: AROH_THETH - Also known as aroG. Experimental evidence at protein level: Swiss-Prot protein existence level 1. Catalyzes the Claisen rearrangement of chorismate to prephenate. Probably involved in the aromatic amino acid biosynthesis. From Thermus thermophilus.
    722..1231    +  CDS            mog: MOG_HELPJ - Also known as mogA. Experimental evidence at protein level: Swiss-Prot protein existence level 1. Catalyzes the adenylation of molybdopterin as part of the biosynthesis of the molybdenum-cofactor. From Helicobacter pylori (strain J99 / ATCC 700824) (Campylobacter pylori J99).
   1247..1269    +  CDS            3xFLAG (fragment): three tandem FLAG® epitope tags
   1288..1686    +  promoter       UbC promoter: human ubiquitin C promoter
   1690..2571    +  CDS            HaloTag®: modified bacterial dehalogenase that forms covalent bonds with chloroalkane derivatives
   2650..3159    +  CDS            mog: MOG_HELPJ - Also known as mogA. Experimental evidence at protein level: Swiss-Prot protein existence level 1. Catalyzes the adenylation of molybdopterin as part of the biosynthesis of the molybdenum-cofactor. From Helicobacter pylori (strain J99 / ATCC 700824) (Campylobacter pylori J99).
   3169..3193    +  misc_feature   MCS (fragment): pBluescript multiple cloning site
   3193..3781    +  misc_feature   WPRE: woodchuck hepatitis virus posttranscriptional regulatory element
   3782..3801    +  misc_feature   MCS (fragment): pBluescript multiple cloning site
   3830..3951    -  polyA_signal   SV40 poly(A) signal: SV40 polyadenylation signal
   3974..4042    -  CDS            large T antigen (fragment): large T antigen from SV40 (simian virus 40)
   4113..4246    +  repeat_region  AAV2 ITR: inverted terminal repeat of adeno-associated virus serotype 2 inverted
   4240..4296    -  CDS            lacI (fragment): lac repressor; lacI; The lac repressor binds to the lac operator to inhibit transcription in E. coli. This inhibition can be relieved by adding lactose or isopropyl-β-D-thiogalactopyranoside (IPTG).
   4479..5067    -  rep_origin     ori: high-copy-number ColE1/pMB1/pBR322/pUC origin of replication
   5238..6098    -  CDS            AmpR: β-lactamase; bla; confers resistance to ampicillin, carbenicillin, and related antibiotics
   6099..6203    -  promoter       AmpR promoter: bla
   6256..6684    -  rep_origin     f1 ori (sequence partly withheld): f1 bacteriophage origin of replication; arrow indicates direction of (+) strand synthesis
   6689..6758    -  CDS            lacZα (fragment): LacZα fragment of β-galactosidase; lacZ fragment
   6753..6885    -  repeat_region  AAV2 ITR (fragment): inverted terminal repeat of adeno-associated virus serotype 2 inverted
   6967..250     +  promoter       hSyn promoter (across the origin): human synapsin I promoter; confers neuron-specific expression (Kügler et al., 2003)
>Addgene plasmid #228886 | YY206: pAAV_hSyn::GEMINI(B)-p2A-GEMINI(A)_UbC::HaloTag-GEMINI(A) | addgene full sequence | sequence record 454809 | Addgene NGS Result
GCCTGGCGGCGCGCGCCACCGCCGCCTCAGCACTGAAGGCGCGCTGACGTCACTCGCCGGTCCCCCGCAA
ACTCCCCTTCCCGGCCACCTTGGTCGCGTCCGCGCCGCCGCCGGCCCAGCCGGACCGCACCACGCGAGGC
GCGAGATAGGGGGGCACGGGCGCGACCATCTGCGCTGCGGCGCCGGCGACTCAGCGCTGCCTCAGTCTGC
GGTGGGCAGCGGAGGAGTCGTGTCGTGCCTGAGAGCGCAGTCGAGAAGGTACGGATCCGCCGCCACCATG
GTGCGCGGCATTCGCGGCGCGATTACCGTGAACAGCGATACCCCGACTAGCATTATTATTGCGACCATTC
TGCTGCTGGAAAAGATGTTGGAAGCGAACGGCATCCAGAGCTATGAAGAACTGGCGGCGGTGATTTTTAC
CGTTACCGAAGATCTGACCAGCGCGTTTCCGGCGGAAGCGGCGAGACAGATTGGCATGCATCGTGTGCCA
CTGCTGAGCGCGCGTGAAGTGCCAGTTCCAGGTAGCTTGCCGAGAGTGATTCGCGTGCTGGCGCTGTGGA
ACACCGATACGCCGCAAGATCGCGTGAGACATGTGTATCTGAGCGAAGCGGTGCGCCTGCGCCCGGATCT
GGAAAGCGCACAGGGATCCGGGGCTACTAACTTCAGCCTGCTGAAGCAGGCTGGAGACGTGGAGGAGAAC
CCTGGACCAAGCAAAGCGAAAATTGGCATTGTGACCGTGAGCGATCGCGCGAGCGCGGGCATTACCGCAG
ATATTAGCGGCAAAGCCATTATTCTGGCGCTGAATCTGTATCTGACCAGCGAATGGGAACCGATTTATCA
GGTGATTCCGGATGAACAGAAAGTTATTGAACGCACCCTGATTAAAATGGCGGATATTCAGGATTGTTGC
CTGATTGTTACCACCGGCGGCACCGGTCCGGCGAAACGTGATGTGACTCCTGAAGCAACTGAAGCGGTGT
GCGATCGTATGATGCCGGGCTTTGGCGAACTGATGCGCGCGGAAAGCCTGAAAGAAGTGCCGACCGCGAT
TCTGTCTCGCCAGACTGCGGGTCTGAGAGGTGATAGCCTGATCGTGAACCTGCCGGGTGATCCGGCCAGC
ATTAGCGATTGCCTGCTGGCAGTGTTTCCGGCAATTCCGTATTGCATTGATCTGATGGAAGGGCCGTATC
TGGAATGCAACGAAGCGATGATCAAACCGTTTCGCCCGAAAGCCAAAGGTGGATCTGACTACAAGGACGA
TGATGACAAATGAGAATTCTTAATTAAGGCCTCCGCGACGGGTTTTGGCGCCTCCCGCGGGCGCCCCCCT
CCTCACGGCGAGCGCTGCCACGTCAGACGAAGGGCGCAGCGAGCGTCCTGATCCTTCCGCCCGGACGCTC
AGGACAGCGGCCCGCTGCTCATAAGACTCGGCCTTAGAACCCCAGTATCAGCAGAAGGACATTTTAGGAC
GGGACTTGGGTGACTCTAGGGCACTGGTTTTCTTTCCAGAGAGCGGAACAGGCGAGGAAAAGTAGTCCCT
TCTCGGCGATTCTGCGGAGGGATCTCCGTGGGGCGGTGAACGCCGATGATTATATAAGGACGCGCCGGGT
GTGGCACAGCTAGTTCCGTCGCAGCCGGGATTTGGGTCGCGGTTCTTGTTTGTGGATCGCTGTGATCGTC
ACTTGGATGATCGGTACTGGCTTTCCATTCGACCCCCATTATGTGGAAGTCCTGGGCGAGCGCATGCACT
ACGTCGATGTTGGTCCGCGCGATGGCACCCCTGTGCTGTTCCTGCACGGTAACCCGACCTCCTCCTACGT
GTGGCGCAACATCATCCCGCATGTTGCACCGACCCATCGCTGCATTGCTCCAGACCTGATCGGTATGGGC
AAATCCGACAAACCAGACCTGGGTTATTTCTTCGACGACCACGTCCGCTTCATGGATGCCTTCATCGAAG
CCCTGGGTCTGGAAGAGGTCGTCCTGGTCATTCACGACTGGGGCTCCGCTCTGGGTTTCCACTGGGCCAA
GCGCAATCCAGAGCGCGTCAAAGGTATTGCATTTATGGAGTTCATCCGCCCTATCCCGATCTGGGACGAA
TGGCCAGAATTTGCCCGCGAGACCTTCCAGGCCTTCCGCACCACCGACGTCGGCCGCAAGCTGATCATCG
ATCAGAACGTTTTTATCGAGGGTACGCTGCCGATGGGTGTCGTCCGCCCGCTGACTGAAGTCGAGATGGA
CCATTACCGCGAGCCGTTCCTGAATCCTGTTGACCGCGAGCCACTGTGGCGCTTCCCAAACGAGCTGCCA
ATCGCCGGTGAGCCAGCGAACATCGTCGCGCTGGTCGAAGAATACATGGACTGGCTGCACCAGTCCCCTG
TCCCGAAGCTGCTGTTCTGGGGCACCCCAGGCGTTCTGATCCCACCGGCCGAAGCCGCTCGCCTGGCCAA
AAGCCTGCCTAACTGCAAGGCTGTGGACATCGGCCCGGGTCTGAATCTGCTGCAAGAAGACAACCCGGAC
CTGATCGGCAGCGAGATCGCGCGCTGGCTGTCGACGCTCGAGATTTCCGGCGAGCCAACCACTGGTGGAT
CTGGGGGTAGCGGAGGATCAGGGGGTTCCGGAGGTTCTGGCGGAAGTAGCAAAGCGAAAATTGGCATTGT
GACCGTGAGCGATCGCGCGAGCGCGGGCATTACCGCAGATATTAGCGGCAAAGCCATTATTCTGGCGCTG
AATCTGTATCTGACCAGCGAATGGGAACCGATTTATCAGGTGATTCCGGATGAACAGAAAGTTATTGAAC
GCACCCTGATTAAAATGGCGGATATTCAGGATTGTTGCCTGATTGTTACCACCGGCGGCACCGGTCCGGC
GAAACGTGATGTGACTCCTGAAGCAACTGAAGCGGTGTGCGATCGTATGATGCCGGGCTTTGGCGAACTG
ATGCGCGCGGAAAGCCTGAAAGAAGTGCCGACCGCGATTCTGTCTCGCCAGACTGCGGGTCTGAGAGGTG
ATAGCCTGATCGTGAACCTGCCGGGTGATCCGGCCAGCATTAGCGATTGCCTGCTGGCAGTGTTTCCGGC
AATTCCGTATTGCATTGATCTGATGGAAGGGCCGTATCTGGAATGCAACGAAGCGATGATCAAACCGTTT
CGCCCGAAAGCCAAATGAGAATTCGATATCAAGCTTATCGATAATCAACCTCTGGATTACAAAATTTGTG
AAAGATTGACTGGTATTCTTAACTATGTTGCTCCTTTTACGCTATGTGGATACGCTGCTTTAATGCCTTT
GTATCATGCTATTGCTTCCCGTATGGCTTTCATTTTCTCCTCCTTGTATAAATCCTGGTTGCTGTCTCTT
TATGAGGAGTTGTGGCCCGTTGTCAGGCAACGTGGCGTGGTGTGCACTGTGTTTGCTGACGCAACCCCCA
CTGGTTGGGGCATTGCCACCACCTGTCAGCTCCTTTCCGGGACTTTCGCTTTCCCCCTCCCTATTGCCAC
GGCGGAACTCATCGCCGCCTGCCTTGCCCGCTGCTGGACAGGGGCTCGGCTGTTGGGCACTGACAATTCC
GTGGTGTTGTCGGGGAAATCATCGTCCTTTCCTTGGCTGCTCGCCTGTGTTGCCACCTGGATTCTGCGCG
GGACGTCCTTCTGCTACGTCCCTTCGGCCCTCAATCCAGCGGACCTTCCTTCCCGCGGCCTGCTGCCGGC
TCTGCGGCCTCTTCCGCGTCTTCGCCTTCGCCCTCAGACGAGTCGGATCTCCCTTTGGGCCGCCTCCCCG
CATCGATACCGTCGACCTCGACCCGGGCGGCCGCTTCGAGCAGACATGATAAGATACATTGATGAGTTTG
GACAAACCACAACTAGAATGCAGTGAAAAAAATGCTTTATTTGTGAAATTTGTGATGCTATTGCTTTATT
TGTAACCATTATAAGCTGCAATAAACAAGTTAACAACAACAATTGCATTCATTTTATGTTTCAGGTTCAG
GGGGAGATGTGGGAGGTTTTTTAAAGCAAGTAAAACCTCTACAAATGTGGTAAAATCGATAAGGATCTTC
CTAGAGCATGGCTACGTAGATAAGTAGCATGGCGGGTTAATCATTAACTACAAGGAACCCCTAGTGATGG
AGTTGGCCACTCCCTCTCTGCGCGCTCGCTCGCTCACTGAGGCCGGGCGACCAAAGGTCGCCCGACGCCC
GGGCTTTGCCCGGGCGGCCTCAGTGAGCGAGCGAGCGCGCAGCTGCATTAATGAATCGGCCAACGCGCGG
GGAGAGGCGGTTTGCGTATTGGGCGCTCTTCCGCTTCCTCGCTCACTGACTCGCTGCGCTCGGTCGTTCG
GCTGCGGCGAGCGGTATCAGCTCACTCAAAGGCGGTAATACGGTTATCCACAGAATCAGGGGATAACGCA
GGAAAGAACATGTGAGCAAAAGGCCAGCAAAAGGCCAGGAACCGTAAAAAGGCCGCGTTGCTGGCGTTTT
TCCATAGGCTCCGCCCCCCTGACGAGCATCACAAAAATCGACGCTCAAGTCAGAGGTGGCGAAACCCGAC
AGGACTATAAAGATACCAGGCGTTTCCCCCTGGAAGCTCCCTCGTGCGCTCTCCTGTTCCGACCCTGCCG
CTTACCGGATACCTGTCCGCCTTTCTCCCTTCGGGAAGCGTGGCGCTTTCTCATAGCTCACGCTGTAGGT
ATCTCAGTTCGGTGTAGGTCGTTCGCTCCAAGCTGGGCTGTGTGCACGAACCCCCCGTTCAGCCCGACCG
CTGCGCCTTATCCGGTAACTATCGTCTTGAGTCCAACCCGGTAAGACACGACTTATCGCCACTGGCAGCA
GCCACTGGTAACAGGATTAGCAGAGCGAGGTATGTAGGCGGTGCTACAGAGTTCTTGAAGTGGTGGCCTA
ACTACGGCTACACTAGAAGAACAGTATTTGGTATCTGCGCTCTGCTGAAGCCAGTTACCTTCGGAAAAAG
AGTTGGTAGCTCTTGATCCGGCAAACAAACCACCGCTGGTAGCGGTGGTTTTTTTGTTTGCAAGCAGCAG
ATTACGCGCAGAAAAAAAGGATCTCAAGAAGATCCTTTGATCTTTTCTACGGGGTCTGACGCTCAGTGGA
ACGAAAACTCACGTTAAGGGATTTTGGTCATGAGATTATCAAAAAGGATCTTCACCTAGATCCTTTTAAA
TTAAAAATGAAGTTTTAAATCAATCTAAAGTATATATGAGTAAACTTGGTCTGACAGTTACCAATGCTTA
ATCAGTGAGGCACCTATCTCAGCGATCTGTCTATTTCGTTCATCCATAGTTGCCTGACTCCCCGTCGTGT
AGATAACTACGATACGGGAGGGCTTACCATCTGGCCCCAGTGCTGCAATGATACCGCGAGACCCACGCTC
ACCGGCTCCAGATTTATCAGCAATAAACCAGCCAGCCGGAAGGGCCGAGCGCAGAAGTGGTCCTGCAACT
TTATCCGCCTCCATCCAGTCTATTAATTGTTGCCGGGAAGCTAGAGTAAGTAGTTCGCCAGTTAATAGTT
TGCGCAACGTTGTTGCCATTGCTACAGGCATCGTGGTGTCACGCTCGTCGTTTGGTATGGCTTCATTCAG
CTCCGGTTCCCAACGATCAAGGCGAGTTACATGATCCCCCATGTTGTGCAAAAAAGCGGTTAGCTCCTTC
GGTCCTCCGATCGTTGTCAGAAGTAAGTTGGCCGCAGTGTTATCACTCATGGTTATGGCAGCACTGCATA
ATTCTCTTACTGTCATGCCATCCGTAAGATGCTTTTCTGTGACTGGTGAGTACTCAACCAAGTCATTCTG
AGAATAGTGTATGCGGCGACCGAGTTGCTCTTGCCCGGCGTCAATACGGGATAATACCGCGCCACATAGC
AGAACTTTAAAAGTGCTCATCATTGGAAAACGTTCTTCGGGGCGAAAACTCTCAAGGATCTTACCGCTGT
TGAGATCCAGTTCGATGTAACCCACTCGTGCACCCAACTGATCTTCAGCATCTTTTACTTTCACCAGCGT
TTCTGGGTGAGCAAAAACAGGAAGGCAAAATGCCGCAAAAAAGGGAATAAGGGCGACACGGAAATGTTGA
ATACTCATACTCTTCCTTTTTCAATATTATTGAAGCATTTATCAGGGTTATTGTCTCATGAGCGGATACA
TATTTGAATGTATTTAGAAAAATAAACAAATAGGGGTTCCGCGCACATTTCCCCGAAAAGTGCCACCTAA
ATTGTAAGCGTTAATATTTTGTTAAAATTCGCGTTAAATTTTTGTTAAATCAGCTCATTTTTTAACCAAT
AGGCCGAAATCGGCAAAATCCCTTATAAATCAAAAGAATAGACCGAGATAGGGT
[37 nt withheld, positions 6355-6391]
AAAGAACGTGGACTCCAACGTCAAAGG
[49 nt withheld, positions 6419-6467]
T
[91 nt withheld, positions 6469-6559]
G
[124 nt withheld, positions 6561-6684]
CCCATTCGCCATTCAGGCTGCGCAACTGTTGGGAAGGGCGATCGGTGCGGGCCTCTTCGCTATTACGCCA
GCTGCGCGCTCGCTCGCTCACTGAGGCCGCCCGGGCAAAGCCCGGGCGTCGGGCGACCTTTGGTCGCCCG
GCCTCAGTGAGCGAGCGAGCGCGCAGAGAGGGAGTGGCCAACTCCATCACTAGGGGTTCCTTGTAGTTAA
TGATTAACCCGCCATGCTACTTATCTACGTAGCCATGCTCTAGGAAGATCTCTGCAGAGGGCCCTGCGTA
TGAGTGCAAGTGGGTTTTAGGACCAGGATGAGGCGGGGTGGGGGTGCCTACCTGACGACCGACCCCGACC
CACTGGACAAGCACCCAACCCCCATTCCCCAAATTGCGCATCCCCTATCAGAGAGGGGGAGGGGAAACAG
GATGCGGCGAGGCGCGTGCGCACTGCCAGCTTCAGCACCGCGGACAGTGCCTTCGCCCCC
